>Addgene plasmid #73497 | pAAVS1-NDi-CRISPRi (Gen1) | addgene full sequence | sequence record 247304 | Addgene NGS Result
AAGGGCGAATTCAACCCTGATAAATGCTTCAATAATATTGAAAAAGGAAGAGTATGAGTATTCAACATTT
CCGTGTCGCCCTTATTCCCTTTTTTGCGGCATTTTGCCTTCCTGTTTTTGCTCACCCAGAAACGCTGGTG
AAAGTAAAAGATGCTGAAGATCAGTTGGGTGCACGAGTGGGTTACATCGAACTGGATCTCAACAGCGGTA
AGATCCTTGAGAGTTTTCGCCCCGAAGAACGTTTTCCAATGATGAGCACTTTTAAAGTTCTGCTATGTGG
CGCGGTATTATCCCGTATTGACGCCGGGCAAGAGCAACTCGGTCGCCGCATACACTATTCTCAGAATGAC
TTGGTTGAGTACTCACCAGTCACAGAAAAGCATCTTACGGATGGCATGACAGTAAGAGAATTATGCAGTG
CTGCCATAACCATGAGTGATAACACTGCGGCCAACTTACTTCTGACAACGATCGGAGGACCGAAGGAGCT
AACCGCTTTTTTGCACAACATGGGGGATCATGTAACTCGCCTTGATCGTTGGGAACCGGAGCTGAATGAA
GCCATACCAAACGACGAGCGTGACACCACGATGCCTGTAGCAATGGCAACAACGTTGCGCAAACTATTAA
CTGGCGAACTACTTACTCTAGCTTCCCGGCAACAATTAATAGACTGGATGGAGGCGGATAAAGTTGCAGG
ACCACTTCTGCGCTCGGCCCTTCCGGCTGGCTGGTTTATTGCTGATAAATCTGGAGCCGGTGAGCGTGGG
TCTCGCGGTATCATTGCAGCACTGGGGCCAGATGGTAAGCCCTCCCGTATCGTAGTTATCTACACGACGG
GGAGTCAGGCAACTATGGATGAACGAAATAGACAGATCGCTGAGATAGGTGCCTCACTGATTAAGCATTG
GTAACTGTCAGACCAAGTTTACTCATATATACTTTAGATTGATTTAAAACTTCATTTTTAATTTAAAAGG
ATCTAGGTGAAGATCCTTTTTGATAATCTCATGACCAAAATCCCTTAACGGGAGTTTTCGTTCCACTGAG
CGTCAGACCCCGTAGAAAAGATCAAAGGATCTTCTTGAGATCCTTTTTTTCTGCGCGTAATCTGCTGCTT
GCAAACAAAAAAACCACCGCTACCAGCGGTGGTTTGTTTGCCGGATCAAGAGCTACCAACTCTTTTTCCG
AAGGTAACTGGCTTCAGCAGAGCGCAGATACCAAATACTGTTCTTCTAGTGTAGCCGTAGTTAGGCCACC
ACTTCAAGAACTCTGTAGCACCGCCTACATACCTCGCTCTGCTAATCCTGTTACCAGTGGCTGCTGCCAG
TGGCGATAAGTCGTGTCTTACCGGGTTGGACTCAAGACGATAGTTACCGGATAAGGCGCAGCGGTCGGGC
TGAACGGGGGGTTCGTGCACACAGCCCAGCTTGGAGCGAACGACCTACACCGAACTGAGATACCTACAGC
GTGAGCTATGAGAAAGCGCCACGCTTCCCGAAGGGAGAAAGGCGGACAGGTATCCGGTAAGCGGCAGGGT
CGGAACAGGAGAGCGCACGAGGGAGCTTCCAGGGGGAAACGCCTGGTATCTTTATAGTCCTGTCGGGTTT
CGCCACCTCTGACTTGAGCGTCGATTTTTGTGATGCTCGTCAGGGGGGCGGAGCCTATGGAAAAACGCCA
GCAACGCGGCCTTTTTACGGTTCCTGGCGAATTCGCCCTTAGAGCAGAGCCAGGAACCCCTGTAGGGAAG
GGGCAGGAGAGCCAGGGGCATGAGATGGTGGACGAGGAAGGGGGACAGGGAAGCCTGAGCGCCTCTCCTG
GGCTTGCCAAGGACTCAAACCCAGAAGCCCAGAGCAGGGCCTTAGGGAAGCGGGACCCTGCTCTGGGCGG
AGGAATATGTCCCAGATAGCACTGGGGACTCTTTAAGGAAAGAAGGATGGAGAAAGAGAAAGGGAGTAGA
GGCGGCCACGACCTGGTGAACACCTAGGACGCACCATTCTCACAAAGGGAGTTTTCCACACGGACACCCC
CCTCCTCACCACAGCCCTGCCAGGACGGGGCTGGCTACTGGCCTTATCTCACAGGTAAAACTGACGCACG
GAGGAACAATATAAATTGGGGACTAGAAAGGTGAAGAGCCAAAGTTAGAACTCAGGACCAACTTATTCTG
ATTTTGTTTTTCCAAACTGCTTCTCCTCTTGGGAAGTGTAAGGAAGCTGCAGCACCAGGATCAGTGAAAC
GCACCAGACAGCCGCGTCAGAGCAGCTCAGGTTCTGGGAGAGGGTAGCGCAGGGTGGCCACTGAGAACCG
GGCAGGTCACGCATCCCCCCCTTCCCTCCCACCCCCTGCCAAGCTCTCCCTCCCAGGATCCTCTCTGGCT
CCATCGTAAGCAAACCTTAGAGGTTCTGGCAAGGAGAGAGATGGCTCCAGGAAATGGGGGTGTGTCACCA
GATAAGGAATCTGCCTAACAGGAGGTGGGGGTTAGACCCAATATCAGGAGACTAGGAAGGAGGAGGCCTA
AGGATGGGGCTTTTCTGTCACCAATCCTGTCCCTAGTAAAGCTGATATCTCCACCCCACAGTGGTTTACT
CCCTATCAGTGATAGAGAACGTATGAAGAGTTTACTCCCTATCAGTGATAGAGAACGTATGCAGACTTTA
CTCCCTATCAGTGATAGAGAACGTATAAGGAGTTTACTCCCTATCAGTGATAGAGAACGTATGACCAGTT
TACTCCCTATCAGTGATAGAGAACGTATCTACAGTTTACTCCCTATCAGTGATAGAGAACGTATATCCAG
TTTACTCCCTATCAGTGATAGAGAACGTATAAGCTTTAGGCGTGTACGGTGGGCGCCTATAAAAGCAGAG
CTCGTTTAGTGAACCGTCAGATCGCCTGGAGCAATTCCACAACACTTTTGTCTTATACCAACTTTCCGTA
CCACTTCCTACCCTCGTAAACTTAAGGTTAATTAACGCCACCATGGATGCTAAGTCACTAACTGCCTGGT
CCCGGACACTGGTGACCTTCAAGGATGTATTTGTGGACTTCACCAGGGAGGAGTGGAAGCTGCTGGACAC
TGCTCAGCAGATCGTGTACAGAAATGTGATGCTGGAGAACTATAAGAACCTGGTTTCCTTGGGTTATCAG
CTTACTAAGCCAGATGTGATCCTCCGGTTGGAGAAGGGAGAAGAGCCCGGCGGTTCCGGCGGAGGGTCGA
TGGACAAGAAGTACAGCATCGGCCTGGCCATCGGCACCAACTCTGTGGGCTGGGCCGTGATCACCGACGA
GTACAAGGTGCCCAGCAAGAAATTCAAGGTGCTGGGCAACACCGACCGGCACAGCATCAAGAAGAACCTG
ATCGGCGCCCTGCTGTTCGACAGCGGAGAAACAGCCGAGGCCACCCGGCTGAAGAGAACCGCCAGAAGAA
GATACACCAGACGGAAGAACCGGATCTGCTATCTGCAAGAGATCTTCAGCAACGAGATGGCCAAGGTGGA
CGACAGCTTCTTCCACAGACTGGAAGAGTCCTTCCTGGTGGAAGAGGATAAGAAGCACGAGCGGCACCCC
ATCTTCGGCAACATCGTGGACGAGGTGGCCTACCACGAGAAGTACCCCACCATCTACCACCTGAGAAAGA
AACTGGTGGACAGCACCGACAAGGCCGACCTGCGGCTGATCTATCTGGCCCTGGCCCACATGATCAAGTT
CCGGGGCCACTTCCTGATCGAGGGCGACCTGAACCCCGACAACAGCGACGTGGACAAGCTGTTCATCCAG
CTGGTGCAGACCTACAACCAGCTGTTCGAGGAAAACCCCATCAACGCCAGCGGCGTGGACGCCAAGGCCA
TCCTGTCTGCCAGACTGAGCAAGAGCAGACGGCTGGAAAATCTGATCGCCCAGCTGCCCGGCGAGAAGAA
GAATGGCCTGTTCGGCAACCTGATTGCCCTGAGCCTGGGCCTGACCCCCAACTTCAAGAGCAACTTCGAC
CTGGCCGAGGATGCCAAACTGCAGCTGAGCAAGGACACCTACGACGACGACCTGGACAACCTGCTGGCCC
AGATCGGCGACCAGTACGCCGACCTGTTTCTGGCCGCCAAGAACCTGTCCGACGCCATCCTGCTGAGCGA
CATCCTGAGAGTGAACACCGAGATCACCAAGGCCCCCCTGAGCGCCTCTATGATCAAGAGATACGACGAG
CACCACCAGGACCTGACCCTGCTGAAAGCTCTCGTGCGGCAGCAGCTGCCTGAGAAGTACAAAGAGATTT
TCTTCGACCAGAGCAAGAACGGCTACGCCGGCTACATCGATGGCGGAGCCAGCCAGGAAGAGTTCTACAA
GTTCATCAAGCCCATCCTGGAAAAGATGGACGGCACCGAGGAACTGCTCGTGAAGCTGAACAGAGAGGAC
CTGCTGCGGAAGCAGCGGACCTTCGACAACGGCAGCATCCCCCACCAGATCCACCTGGGAGAGCTGCACG
CCATTCTGCGGCGGCAGGAAGATTTTTACCCATTCCTGAAGGACAACCGGGAAAAGATCGAGAAGATCCT
GACCTTCCGCATCCCCTACTACGTGGGCCCTCTGGCCAGGGGAAACAGCAGATTCGCCTGGATGACCAGA
AAGAGCGAGGAAACCATCACCCCCTGGAACTTCGAGGAAGTGGTGGACAAGGGCGCCAGCGCCCAGAGCT
TCATCGAGCGGATGACCAACTTCGATAAGAACCTGCCCAACGAGAAGGTGCTGCCCAAGCACAGCCTGCT
GTACGAGTACTTCACCGTGTACAACGAGCTGACCAAAGTGAAATACGTGACCGAGGGAATGAGAAAGCCC
GCCTTCCTGAGCGGCGAGCAGAAAAAAGCCATCGTGGACCTGCTGTTCAAGACCAACCGGAAAGTGACCG
TGAAGCAGCTGAAAGAGGACTACTTCAAGAAAATCGAGTGCTTCGACTCCGTGGAAATCTCCGGCGTGGA
AGATCGGTTCAACGCCTCCCTGGGCACATACCACGATCTGCTGAAAATTATCAAGGACAAGGACTTCCTG
GACAATGAGGAAAACGAGGACATTCTGGAAGATATCGTGCTGACCCTGACACTGTTTGAGGACAGAGAGA
TGATCGAGGAACGGCTGAAAACCTATGCCCACCTGTTCGACGACAAAGTGATGAAGCAGCTGAAGCGGCG
GAGATACACCGGCTGGGGCAGGCTGAGCCGGAAGCTGATCAACGGCATCCGGGACAAGCAGTCCGGCAAG
ACAATCCTGGATTTCCTGAAGTCCGACGGCTTCGCCAACAGAAACTTCATGCAGCTGATCCACGACGACA
GCCTGACCTTTAAAGAGGACATCCAGAAAGCCCAGGTGTCCGGCCAGGGCGATAGCCTGCACGAGCACAT
TGCCAATCTGGCCGGCAGCCCCGCCATTAAGAAGGGCATCCTGCAGACAGTGAAGGTGGTGGACGAGCTC
GTGAAAGTGATGGGCCGGCACAAGCCCGAGAACATCGTGATCGAAATGGCCAGAGAGAACCAGACCACCC
AGAAGGGACAGAAGAACAGCCGCGAGAGAATGAAGCGGATCGAAGAGGGCATCAAAGAGCTGGGCAGCCA
GATCCTGAAAGAACACCCCGTGGAAAACACCCAGCTGCAGAACGAGAAGCTGTACCTGTACTACCTGCAG
AATGGGCGGGATATGTACGTGGACCAGGAACTGGACATCAACCGGCTGTCCGACTACGATGTGGACGCTA
TCGTGCCTCAGAGCTTTCTGAAGGACGACTCCATCGATAACAAAGTGCTGACTCGGAGCGACAAGAACCG
GGGCAAGAGCGACAACGTGCCCTCCGAAGAGGTCGTGAAGAAGATGAAGAACTACTGGCGCCAGCTGCTG
AATGCCAAGCTGATTACCCAGAGGAAGTTCGACAATCTGACCAAGGCCGAGAGAGGCGGCCTGAGCGAAC
TGGATAAGGCCGGCTTCATCAAGAGACAGCTGGTGGAAACCCGGCAGATCACAAAGCACGTGGCACAGAT
CCTGGACTCCCGGATGAACACTAAGTACGACGAGAACGACAAACTGATCCGGGAAGTGAAAGTGATCACC
CTGAAGTCCAAGCTGGTGTCCGATTTCCGGAAGGATTTCCAGTTTTACAAAGTGCGCGAGATCAACAACT
ACCACCACGCCCACGACGCCTACCTGAACGCCGTCGTGGGAACCGCCCTGATCAAAAAGTACCCTAAGCT
GGAAAGCGAGTTCGTGTACGGCGACTACAAGGTGTACGACGTGCGGAAGATGATCGCCAAGAGCGAGCAG
GAAATCGGCAAGGCTACCGCCAAGTACTTCTTCTACAGCAACATCATGAACTTTTTCAAGACCGAGATTA
CCCTGGCCAACGGCGAGATCCGGAAGCGGCCTCTGATCGAGACAAACGGCGAAACAGGCGAGATCGTGTG
GGATAAGGGCCGGGACTTTGCCACCGTGCGGAAAGTGCTGTCTATGCCCCAAGTGAATATCGTGAAAAAG
ACCGAGGTGCAGACAGGCGGCTTCAGCAAAGAGTCTATCCTGCCCAAGAGGAACAGCGACAAGCTGATCG
CCAGAAAGAAGGACTGGGACCCTAAGAAGTACGGCGGCTTCGACAGCCCCACCGTGGCCTATTCTGTGCT
GGTGGTGGCCAAAGTGGAAAAGGGCAAGTCCAAGAAACTGAAGAGTGTGAAAGAGCTGCTGGGGATCACC
ATCATGGAAAGAAGCAGCTTCGAGAAGAATCCCATCGACTTTCTGGAAGCCAAGGGCTACAAAGAAGTGA
AAAAGGACCTGATCATCAAGCTGCCTAAGTACTCCCTGTTCGAGCTGGAAAACGGCCGGAAGAGAATGCT
GGCCTCTGCCGGCGAACTGCAGAAGGGAAACGAACTGGCCCTGCCCTCCAAATATGTGAACTTCCTGTAC
CTGGCCAGCCACTATGAGAAGCTGAAGGGCTCCCCCGAGGATAATGAGCAGAAACAGCTGTTTGTGGAAC
AGCACAAACACTACCTGGACGAGATCATCGAGCAGATCAGCGAGTTCTCCAAGAGAGTGATCCTGGCCGA
CGCTAATCTGGACAAGGTGCTGAGCGCCTACAACAAGCACAGAGACAAGCCTATCAGAGAGCAGGCCGAG
AATATCATCCACCTGTTTACCCTGACCAATCTGGGAGCCCCTGCCGCCTTCAAGTACTTTGACACCACCA
TCGACCGGAAGAGGTACACCAGCACCAAAGAGGTGCTGGACGCCACCCTGATCCACCAGAGCATCACCGG
CCTGTACGAGACACGGATCGACCTGTCTCAGCTGGGAGGCGACGCCTATCCCTATGACGTGCCCGATTAT
GCCAGCCTGGGCAGCGGCTCCCCCAAGAAAAAACGCAAGGTGGAAGATCCTAAGAAAAAGCGGAAAGTGG
ACGGCATTGGTAGTGGGAGCAACGGCAGCAGCGGATCCGCTACTAACTTCAGCCTGCTGAAGCAGGCTGG
AGACGTGGAGGAGAACCCTGGACCTATGGTGAGCAAGGGCGAGGAGGATAACATGGCCATCATCAAGGAG
TTCATGCGCTTCAAGGTGCACATGGAGGGCTCCGTGAACGGCCACGAGTTCGAGATCGAGGGCGAGGGCG
AGGGCCGCCCCTACGAGGGCACCCAGACCGCCAAGCTGAAGGTGACCAAGGGTGGCCCCCTGCCCTTCGC
CTGGGACATCCTGTCCCCTCAGTTCATGTACGGCTCCAAGGCCTACGTGAAGCACCCCGCCGACATCCCC
GACTACTTGAAGCTGTCCTTCCCCGAGGGCTTCAAGTGGGAGCGCGTGATGAACTTCGAGGACGGCGGCG
TGGTGACCGTGACCCAGGACTCCTCCCTGCAGGACGGCGAGTTCATCTACAAGGTGAAGCTGCGCGGCAC
CAACTTCCCCTCCGACGGCCCCGTAATGCAGAAGAAGACCATGGGCTGGGAGGCCTCCTCCGAGCGGATG
TACCCCGAGGACGGCGCCCTGAAGGGCGAGATCAAGCAGAGGCTGAAGCTGAAGGACGGCGGCCACTACG
ACGCTGAGGTCAAGACCACCTACAAGGCCAAGAAGCCCGTGCAGCTGCCCGGCGCCTACAACGTCAACAT
CAAGTTGGACATCACCTCCCACAACGAGGACTACACCATCGTGGAACAGTACGAACGCGCCGAGGGCCGC
CACTCCACCGGCGGCATGGACGAGCTGTACAAGTAAACCGGTGCGGCCGCAATCGATCGCCCACCCCAAC
TTGTTTATTGCAGCTTATAATGGTTACAAATAAAGCAATAGCATCACAAATTTCACAAATAAAGCATTTT
TTTCACTGCATTCTAGTTGTGGTTTGTCCAAACTCATCAATGTATCTTATCATGTCTGTATACCGTCGAC
CTCTAGCTAGAGCTTGGCGTAATCATGGTCATAGCTGTTTCCTGTGTGAAATTGTTATCCGCTCACAATT
CCACACAACATACGAGCCGGAAGCATAAAGTGTAAAGCCTGGGGTGCCTAATGAGTGAGCTAACTCACAT
TAATTGCGTTGCGCTCACTGCCCGCTTTCCAGTCGGGAAACCTGTCGTGCCAGCTGCATTAATGAATCGG
CCAACGCGCGGGGAGAGGCGGTTTGCGTATTGGGCGCTCTTCCGCTTCCTCGCTCACTGACTCGCTGCGC
TCGGTCGTTCGGCTGCGGCGAGCGGTATCAGCTCACTCAAAGGACGGCCGCATAACTTCGTATAATGTAT
GCTATACGAAGTTATAAGCTTGGGCTGCAGGTCGAGGGATCTCCATAAGAGAAGAGGGACAGCTATGACT
GGGAGTAGTCAGGAGAGGAGGAAAAATCTGGCTAGTAAAACATGTAAGGAAAATTTTAGGGATGTTAAAG
AAAAAAATAACACAAAACAAAATATAAAAAAAATCTAACCTCAAGTCAAGGCTTTTCTATGGAATAAGGA
ATGGACAGCAGGGGGCTGTTTCATATACTGATGACCTCTTTATAGCCAACCTTTGTTCATGGCAGCCAGC
ATATGGGCATATGTTGCCAAACTCTAAACCAAATACTCATTCTGATGTTTTAAATGATTTGCCCTCCCAT
ATGTCCTTCCGAGTGAGAGACACAAAAAATTCCAACACACTATTGCAATGAAAATAAATTTCCTTTATTA
GCCAGAAGTCAGATGCTCAAGGGGCTTCATGATGTCCCCATAATTTTTGGCAGAGGGAAAAAGATCTCAG
TGGTATTTGTGAGCCAGGGCATTGGCCACACCAGCCACCACCTTCTGATAGGCAGCCTGCACCTGAGGAG
TGAATTCACGCGTTTTAGCCTGGCAGCATATCGAGATCGAAGTCATCGAGAGCGTCAGCAGGGAGCATAT
CCAGATCAAAATCATCCAGGGCATCGGCGGGCAGCATGTCCAGGTCGAAGTCGTCCAGGGCGTCGGTGGG
TCCGCCGCTCTCGCACTTCAGCTGCTTCTCGAGGCCGCAGATGATCAGTTCCAGGCCGAACAGGAAGGCG
GGCTCGGCGCCCTGTCTGTCGAACAGCTCGATGGCCTGCTTCAGCAGGGGGGGCATGCTGTCGGTGGTGG
GTGTCTCTCTTTCCTCTTTGGCGACCTGGTGTTCCTGTTCTTCCAGCACGCAGCCCAGGGTGAAGTGGCC
CACGGCGCTCAGGGCGTACAGGGCGTTTTCCAGGCTGAAGCCCTGCTGGCACAGGAAGGCCAGCTGGTTT
TCCAGTGTCTCGTACTGCTTCTCGGTGGGTCTGGTGCCCAGGTGCACTTTGGCGCCGTCCCGGTGGCTCA
GCAGGGCGCATCTGTAGCTCTTGGCGTTGTTCCGCAGGAAGTCCTGCCAGCTCTCGCCTTCCAGAGGGCA
GCTGTGGGTGTGGTGCCGGTCCAGCATCTCGATGGGCAGGGCGTCCAGCAGGGCCCGCTTGTTCTTCACG
TGCCAGTACAGGGTGGGCTGTTCCACGCCCAGTTTCTGGGCCAGCTTCCGGGTGGTCAGGCCCTCGATGC
CCACGCCGTTCAGCAGTTCCAGGGCGCTGTTGATCACTTTGCTCTTGTCCAGCCGGCTCATGTCGACATT
CTTTGCCAAAATGATGAGACAGCACAATAACCAGCACGTTGCCCAGGAGCTGTAGGAAAAAGAAGAAGGC
ATGAACATGGTTAGCAGAGGCTCTAGAGCCGCCGGTCACACGCCAGAAGCCGAACCCCGCCCTGCCCCGT
CCCCCCCGAAGGCAGCCGTCCCCCCGCGGACAGCCCCGAGGCTGGAGAGGGAGAAGGGGACGGCGGCGCG
GCGACGCACGAAGGCCCTCCCCGCCCATTTCCTTCCTGCCGGCGCCGCACCGCTTCGCCCCGCGCCCGCT
AGAGGGGGTGCGGCGGCGCCTCCCAGATTTCGGCTCCGCACAGATTTGGGACAAAGGAAGTCCCTGCGCC
CTCTCGCACGATTACCATAAAAGGCAATGGCTGCGGCTCGCCGCGCCTCGACAGCCGCCGGCGCTCCGGG
GGCCGCCGCGCCCCTCCCCCGAGCCCTCCCCGGCCCGAGGCGGCCCCGCCCCGCCCGGCACCCCCACCTG
CCGCCACCCCCCGCCCGGCACGGCGAGCCCCGCGCCACGCCCCGTACGGAGCCCCGCACCCGAAGCCGGG
CCGTGCTCAGCAACTCGGGGAGGGGGGTGCAGGGGGGGTTGCAGCCCGACCGACGCGCCCACACCCCCTG
CTCACCCCCCCACGCACACACCCCGCACGCAGCCTTTGTTCCCCTCGCAGCCCCCCCCGCACCGCGGGGC
ACCGCCCCCGGCCGCGCTCCCCTCGCGCACACTGCGGAGCGCACAAAGCCCCGCGCCGCGCCCGCAGCGC
TCACAGCCGCCGGGCAGCGCGGAGCCGCACGCGGCGCTCCCCACGCACACACACACGCACGCACCCCCCG
AGCCGCTCCCCCCGCACAAAGGGCCCTCCCGGAGCCCCTCAAGGCTTTCACGCAGCCACAGAAAAGAAAC
AAGCCGTCATTAAACCAAGCGCTAATTACAGCCCGGAGGAGAAGGGCCGTCCCGCCCGCTCACCTGTGGG
AGTAACGCGGTCAGTCAGAGCCGGGGCGGGCGGCGCGAGGCGGCGGCGGAGCGGGGCACGGGGCGAAGGC
AGCGCGCAGCGACTCCCGCCCGCCGCGCGCTTCGCTTTTTATAGGGCCGCCGCCGCCGCCGCCTCGCCAT
AAAAGGAAACTTTCGGAGCGCGCCGCTCTGATTGGCTGCCGCCGCACCTCTCCGCCTCCCCCCCCCCCCC
CCCCCCCCCCCCCCCCCCCCCCCCGGCGCGCGCCCCCCCCCCCCCCCCGCCCCCATCGCTGCACAAAATA
ATTAAAAAATAAATAAATACAAAATTGGGGGTGGGGAGGGGGGGGAGATGGGGAGAGTGAAGCAGAACGT
GGGGCTCACCTCGACCATGGTAATAGCGATGACTAATACGTAGATGTACTGCCAAGTAGGAAAGTCCCAT
AAGGTCATGTACTGGGCATAATGCCAGGCGGGCCATTTACCGTCATTGACGTCAATAGGGGGCGTACTTG
GCATATGATACACTTGATGTACTGCCAAGTGGGCAGTTTACCGTAAATACTCCACCCATTGACGTCAATG
GAAAGTCCCTATTGGCGTTACTATGGGAACATACGTCATTATTGACGTCAATGGGCGGGGGTCGTTGGGC
GGTCAGCCAGGCGGGCCATTTACCGTAAGTTATGTAACGCGGAACTCCATATATGGGCTATGAACTAATG
ACCCCGTAATTGATTACTATTAATAACTAGTCAATAATCAATGTCGAGACCCATAGAGCCCACCGCATCC
CCAGCATGCCTGCTATTGTCTTCCCAATCCTCCCCCTTGCTGTCCTGCCCCACCCCACCCCCCAGAATAG
AATGACACCTACTCAGACAATGCGATGCAATTTCCTCATTTTATTAGGAAAGGACAGTGGGAGTGGCACC
TTCCAGGGTCAAGGAAGGCACGGGGGAGGGGCAAACAACAGATGGCTGGCAACTAGAAGGCACAGTCGAG
GCTGATCAGCGGGTTTAAACTCAGAAGAACTCGTCAAGAAGGCGATAGAAGGCGATGCGCTGCGAATCGG
GAGCGGCGATACCGTAAAGCACGAGGAAGCGGTCAGCCCATTCGCCGCCAAGCTCTTCAGCAATATCACG
GGTAGCCAACGCTATGTCCTGATAGCGGTCCGCCACACCCAGCCGGCCACAGTCGATGAATCCAGAAAAG
CGGCCATTTTCCACCATGATATTCGGCAAGCAGGCATCGCCATGGGTCACGACGAGATCATCGCCGTCGG
GCATGCGCGCCTTGAGCCTGGCGAACAGTTCGGCTGGCGCGAGCCCCTGATGCTCTTCGTCCAGATCATC
CTGATCGACAAGACCGGCTTCCATCCGAGTACGTGCTCGCTCGATGCGATGTTTCGCTTGGTGGTCGAAT
GGGCAGGTAGCCGGATCAAGCGTATGCAGCCGCCGCATTGCATCAGCCATGATGGATACTTTCTCGGCAG
GAGCAAGGTGAGATGACAGGAGATCCTGCCCCGGCACTTCGCCCAATAGCAGCCAGTCCCTTCCCGCTTC
AGTGACAACGTCGAGCACAGCTGCGCAAGGAACGCCCGTCGTGGCCAGCCACGATAGCCGCGCTGCCTCG
TCCTGCAGTTCATTCAGGGCACCGGACAGGTCGGTCTTGACAAAAAGAACCGGGCGCCCCTGCGCTGACA
GCCGGAACACGGCGGCATCAGAGCAGCCGATTGTCTGTTGTGCCCAGTCATAGCCGAATAGCCTCTCCAC
CCAAGCGGCCGGAGAACCTGCGTGCAATCCATCTTGTTCAATGGCCGATCCCATGGTGGCGGTACCCTCG
AGCCTAGGGCCGGGATTCTCCTCCACGTCACCGCATGTTAGAAGACTTCCTCTGCCCTCTCCGCTGCCAG
ATCTCTCGAGGCCCTGTGGGAGGAAGAGAAGAGGTCAGAAGCTTATAACTTCGTATAATGTATGCTATAC
GAAGTTATTGCCCCACTGTGGGGTGGAGGGGACAGATAAAAGTACCCAGAACCAGAGCCACATTAACCGG
CCCTGGGAATATAAGGTGGTCCCAGCTCGGGGACACAGGATCCCTGGAGGCAGCAAACATGCTGTCCTGA
AGTGGACATAGGGGCCCGGGTTGGAGGAAGAAGACTAGCTGAGCTCTCGGACCCCTGGAAGATGCCATGA
CAGGGGGCTGGAAGAGCTAGCACAGACTAGAGAGGTAAGGGGGGTAGGGGAGCTGCCCAAATGAAAGGAG
TGAGAGGTGACCCGAATCCACAGGAGAACGGGGTGTCCAGGCAAAGAAAGCAAGAGGATGGAGAGGTGGC
TAAAGCCAGGGAGACGGGGTACTTTGGGGTTGTCCAGAAAAACGGTGATGATGCAGGCCTACAAGAAGGG
GAGGCGGGACGCAAGGGAGACATCCGTCGGAGAAGGCCATCCTAAGAAACGAGAGATGGCACAGGCCCCA
GAAGGAGAAGGAAAAGGGAACCCAGCGAGTGAAGACGGCATGGGGTTGGGTGAGGGAGGAGAGATGCCCG
GAGAGGACCCAGACACGGGGAGGATCCGCTCAGAGGACATCACGTGGTGCAGCGCCGAGAAGGAAGTGCT
CCGGAAAGAGCATCCTTGGGCAGCAACACAGCAGAGAGCAAGGGGAAGAGGGAGTGGAGGAAGACGGAAC
CTGAAGGAGGCGGCAGGGAAGGATCTGGGCCAGCCGTAGAGGTGACCCAGGCCACAAGCTGCAGACAGAA
AGCGGCACAGGCCCAGGGGAGAGAATGCTGGTCAGAGAAAGCA
Features (pLannotate 1.2.2; 26 found; start..end, strand, type, name):
     13..53      +  promoter       AmpR promoter (fragment): bla
     54..914     +  CDS            AmpR: β-lactamase; bla; confers resistance to ampicillin, carbenicillin, and related antibiotics
   1085..1673    +  rep_origin     ori: high-copy-number ColE1/pMB1/pBR322/pUC origin of replication
   1721..2557    -  misc_feature   HA-R: right homology arm from the adeno-associated virus integration site (AAVS1) within intron 1 of the human PPP1R12C gene
   2584..2960    +  promoter       TRE3G promoter: 3rd-generation Tet-responsive promoter that can be activated by binding of Tet-On® 3G
   3013..3198    +  CDS            KRAB: Krüppel-associated box (KRAB) transcriptional repression domain from the human zinc finger protein ZNF10 (Margolin et al., 1994)
   3220..7323    +  CDS            Cas9: Cas9 (Csn1) endonuclease from the Streptococcus pyogenes Type II CRISPR/Cas system generates RNA-guided double strand breaks in DNA
   7516..8223    +  CDS            mCherry: mCherry is a basic (constitutively fluorescent) red fluorescent protein published in 2004, derived from Discosoma sp.. It is reported to be a very rapidly-maturing monomer with low acid sensitivity.
   8258..8379    +  polyA_signal   SV40 poly(A) signal: SV40 polyadenylation signal
   8450..8472    -  protein_bind   lac operator (fragment): The lac repressor binds to the lac operator to inhibit transcription in E. coli. This inhibition can be relieved by adding lactose or isopropyl-β-D-thiogalactopyranoside (IPTG). lac repressor encoded by lacI
   8476..8506    -  promoter       lac promoter: promoter for the E. coli lac operon
   8521..8542    -  protein_bind   CAP binding site: CAP binding activates transcription in the presence of cAMP. E. coli catabolite activator protein
   8555..8647    -  CDS            lacI (fragment): lac repressor; lacI; The lac repressor binds to the lac operator to inhibit transcription in E. coli. This inhibition can be relieved by adding lactose or isopropyl-β-D-thiogalactopyranoside (IPTG).
   8649..8721    -  rep_origin     RSF ori (fragment): Plasmids containing the RSF 1030 origin of replication can be propagated in E. coli cells that contain additional plasmids with compatible origins.
   8732..8765    -  protein_bind   loxP: Cre-mediated recombination occurs in the 8-bp core sequence (GCATACAT). Cre recombinase
   9114..9169    -  polyA_signal   β-globin poly(A) signal: rabbit β-globin polyadenylation signal (Gil and Proudfoot, 1987)
   9240..9320    -  CDS            HBB (fragment): HBB_PONPY - Experimental evidence at transcript level: Swiss-Prot protein existence level 2. Involved in oxygen transport from the lung to the various peripheral tissues. From Pongo pygmaeus (Bornean orangutan).
   9454..10071   -  CDS            tetR: TETR2_ECOLX - Experimental evidence at protein level: Swiss-Prot protein existence level 1. TetR is the repressor of the tetracycline resistance element; its N-terminal region forms a helix-turn-helix structure and binds DNA. Binding of tetracycline to TetR reduces the repressor affinity for the tetracycline resistance gene (tetA) promoter operator sites. From Escherichia coli.
  10130..11146   -  intron         chimeric intron: chimera between introns from chicken β-actin and rabbit β-globin
  11147..11424   -  promoter       chicken β-actin promoter: No description available
  11426..11805   -  enhancer       CMV enhancer: human cytomegalovirus immediate early enhancer
  11811..12035   -  polyA_signal   bGH poly(A) signal: bovine growth hormone polyadenylation signal
  12061..12864   -  CDS            NeoR/KanR: aminoglycoside phosphotransferase from Tn5; aph(3')-II (or nptII); confers resistance to neomycin, kanamycin, and G418 (Geneticin®)
  12963..12988   -  misc_feature   SA: splice acceptor site
  12995..13028   -  protein_bind   loxP: Cre-mediated recombination occurs in the 8-bp core sequence (GCATACAT). Cre recombinase
  13030..13833   -  misc_feature   HA-L: left homology arm from the adeno-associated virus integration site (AAVS1) within intron 1 of the human PPP1R12C gene
