[The description below was written by a language model from this plasmid's Addgene catalogue record and pLannotate feature annotations shown in this document.]
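Description:
pAAVS1-NDi-CRISPRi (Gen1) is a roughly 13.8 kb donor plasmid for knocking a doxycycline-inducible CRISPR interference system into the AAVS1 safe-harbour locus, which lies in intron 1 of human PPP1R12C. It is built on a pAAVS1 backbone and is propagated in E. coli through a high-copy ColE1/pUC-type origin with ampicillin resistance. Left and right AAVS1 homology arms of about 800 bp each flank the whole mammalian payload, so the cassette can be inserted by homology-directed repair. The nuclease used to cut the locus is not part of this plasmid.

Two expression units sit between the arms in opposite orientations. In the first, a TRE3G promoter drives a KRAB repression domain fused to the N-terminus of catalytically dead S. pyogenes Cas9 (D10A, H840A). The record lists C-terminal NLS and HA tags, followed by P2A-linked mCherry and an SV40 polyadenylation signal, so red fluorescence reports induction of the repressor. In the second unit, a CAG promoter (CMV enhancer, chicken β-actin promoter and chimeric intron) constitutively expresses the rtTA transactivator, annotated through its tetR-derived portion, and ends in a rabbit β-globin poly(A). rtTA activates TRE3G only when doxycycline is present.

Next to the left arm, a splice acceptor precedes a promoterless neomycin resistance gene with a bGH poly(A). G418 resistance therefore depends on trapping transcription from the endogenous PPP1R12C gene, which enriches for correctly targeted clones. Two loxP sites bracket the neomycin and rtTA region, and the short lac and RSF ori fragments appear to be cloning remnants. No guide RNA cassette is annotated, so guides must be supplied separately. The associated work used the construct for inducible, reversible gene silencing in human iPSCs.
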