Addgene plasmid #73497: pAAVS1-NDi-CRISPRi (Gen1)
Purpose: Dox-inducible CRISPR interference (CRISPRi) knock in construct into the AAVS1 locus with mCherry marker
Depositing lab: Bruce Conklin. Depositing organization: J. David Gladstone Institutes. Publication: CRISPR Interference Efficiently Induces Specific and Reversible Gene Silencing in Human iPSCs. Mandegar MA, Huebsch N, Frolov EB, Shin E, Truong A, Olvera MP, Chan AH, Miyaoka Y, Holmes K, Spencer CI, Judge LM, Gordon DE, Eskildsen TV, Villalta JE, Horlbeck MA, Gilbert LA, Krogan NJ, Sheikh SP, Weissman JS, Qi LS, So PL, Conklin BR. Cell Stem Cell. 2016 Apr 7;18(4):541-53. doi: 10.1016/j.stem.2016.01.022. Epub 2016 Mar 10. PubMed 26971820.
Backbone
  Vector backbone: pAAVS1
  Backbone size w/o insert (bp): 3356
  Total vector size (bp): 13834
  Vector type: Mammalian Expression, CRISPR
  Selectable markers: Neomycin (select with G418)
Growth in bacteria
  Bacterial resistance: Ampicillin, 100 μg/mL
  Growth temperature: 37°C
  Growth strain: NEB Stable
  Copy number: High Copy
Gene/Insert 1
  Gene/Insert name: dCas9-KRAB-P2A-mCherry
  Species: Synthetic; S. pyogenes
  Insert size (bp): 5255
  Mutation: D10A, H840A (catalytically deactivated Cas9)
  Promoter: TRE3G
  Tag / fusion protein: KRAB (N terminal on insert); NLS (C terminal on insert); HA (C terminal on insert)
  Cloning method: Restriction Enzyme; 5′ cloning site PacI (not destroyed); 3′ cloning site AgeI (not destroyed)
  Sequencing primers: 5′ GCTCGTTTAGTGAACCGTCAG; 3′ TGTGGAATTGTGAGCGGATA
Gene/Insert 2
  Gene/Insert name: rtTA
  Species: Synthetic
  Insert size (bp): 853
  Promoter: CAG
  Cloning method: Restriction Enzyme; 5′ cloning site XbaI (not destroyed); 3′ cloning site MluI (not destroyed)
  Sequencing primers: 5′ CTCTAGAGCCTCTGCTAACC; 3′ CAGAGGGAAAAAGATCTCAGT
Resource information
  A portion of this plasmid was derived from a plasmid made by: dCas9-KRAB fusion transgene was a gift from Stanley Qi
Terms and licenses: Academic/Nonprofit Terms; Industry Terms: Not Available to Industry
How to cite: pAAVS1-NDi-CRISPRi (Gen1) was a gift from Bruce Conklin (Addgene plasmid # 73497 ; http://n2t.net/addgene:73497 ; RRID:Addgene_73497)
