>Addgene plasmid #73497 | pAAVS1-NDi-CRISPRi (Gen1) | addgene partial sequence | sequence record 168117 | hSpCas9-R1 5'-CGCTCGTGCTTCTTATCCTC-3'
GCTGTCGTCCACCTTGGCCATCTCGTTGCTGAAGATCTCTTGCAGATAGCAGATCCGGTTCTTCCGTCTG
GTGTATCTTCTTCTGGCGGTTCTCTTCAGCCGGGTGGCCTCGGCTGTTTCTCCGCTGTCGAACAGCAGGG
CGCCGATCAGGTTCTTCTTGATGCTGTGCCGGTCGGTGTTGCCCAGCACCTTGAATTTCTTGCTGGGCAC
CTTGTACTCGTCGGTGATCACGGCCCAGCCCACAGAGTTGGTGCCGATGGCCAGGCCGATGCTGTACTTC
TTGTCCATCGACCCTCCGCCGGAACCGCCGGGCTCTTCTCCCTTCTCCAACCGGAGGATCACATCTGGCT
TAGTAAGCTGATAACCCAAGGAAACCAGGTTCTTATAGTTCTCCAGCATCACATTTCTGTACACGATCTG
CTGAGCAGTGTCCAGCAGCTTCCACTCCTCCCTGGTGAAGTCCACAAATACATCCTTGAAGGTCACCAGT
GTCCGGGACCAGGCAGTTAGTGACTTAGCATCCATGGTGGCGTTAATTAACCTTAAGTTTACGAGGGTAG
GAAGTGGTACGGAAAGTTGGTATAAGACAAAAGTGTTGTGGAATTGCTCCAGGCGATCTGACGGTTCACT
AAACGAGCTCTGCTTTTATAGGCGCCCACCGTACACGCCTAAAGCTTATACGTTCTCTATCACTGATAGG
GAGTAAACTGGATATACGTTCTCTATCACTGATAGGGAGTAAACTGTAGATACGTTCTCTATCACTGATA
GGGAGTAAACTGGTCATACGTTCTCTATCACTGATAGGGAGTAAACTCCTTATACGTTCTCTATCACTGA
TAGGGAGTAAAGTCTGCATACGTTCTCTATCACTGATAGGGAGTAAACTCTTCATACGTTCTCTATCACT
GATAG
