>Addgene plasmid #73497 | pAAVS1-NDi-CRISPRi (Gen1) | addgene partial sequence | sequence record 168119 | dCas9-F2 5'-CCAAAGAGGTGCTGGACG-3'
CACGGATCGACCTGTCTCAGCTGGGAGGCGACGCCTATCCCTATGACGTGCCCGATTATGCCAGCCTGGG
CAGCGGCTCCCCCAAGAAAAAACGCAAGGTGGAAGATCCTAAGAAAAAGCGGAAAGTGGACGGCATTGGT
AGTGGGAGCAACGGCAGCAGCGGATCCGCTACTAACTTCAGCCTGCTGAAGCAGGCTGGAGACGTGGAGG
AGAACCCTGGACCTATGGTGAGCAAGGGCGAGGAGGATAACATGGCCATCATCAAGGAGTTCATGCGCTT
CAAGGTGCACATGGAGGGCTCCGTGAACGGCCACGAGTTCGAGATCGAGGGCGAGGGCGAGGGCCGCCCC
TACGAGGGCACCCAGACCGCCAAGCTGAAGGTGACCAAGGGTGGCCCCCTGCCCTTCGCCTGGGACATCC
TGTCCCCTCAGTTCATGTACGGCTCCAAGGCCTACGTGAAGCACCCCGCCGACATCCCCGACTACTTGAA
GCTGTCCTTCCCCGAGGGCTTCAAGTGGGAGCGCGTGATGAACTTCGAGGACGGCGGCGTGGTGACCGTG
ACCCAGGACTCCTCCCTGCAGGACGGCGAGTTCATCTACAAGGTGAAGCTGCGCGGCACCAACTTCCCCT
CCGACGGCCCCGTAATGCAGAAGAAGACCATGGGCTGGGAGGCCTCCTCCGAGCGGATGTACCCCGAGGA
CGGCGCCCTGAAGGGCGAGATCAAGCAGAGGCTGAAGCTGAAGGACGGCGGCCACTACGACGCTGAGGTC
AAGACCACCTACAAGGCCAAGAAGCCCGTGCAGCTGCCCGGCGCCTACAACGTCAACATCAAGTTGGACA
TCACCTCCCACAACGAGGACTACACCATCGTGGAACAGTACGAACGCGCCGAGGGCCGCCACTCCACCGG
CGGCATGGACGAGCTGTACAAGTAAACCGGTGCGGCCGCAATCGATC
