>Addgene plasmid #73497 | pAAVS1-NDi-CRISPRi (Gen1) | addgene partial sequence | sequence record 168124 | pCAG-F 5'-GCAACGTGCTGGTTATTGTG-3'
AGAGCAAAGTGATCAACAGCGCCCTGGAACTGCTGAACGGCGTGGGCATCGAGGGCCTGACCACCCGGAA
GCTGGCCCAGAAACTGGGCGTGGAACAGCCCACCCTGTACTGGCACGTGAAGAACAAGCGGGCCCTGCTG
GACGCCCTGCCCATCGAGATGCTGGACCGGCACCACACCCACAGCTGCCCTCTGGAAGGCGAGAGCTGGC
AGGACTTCCTGCGGAACAACGCCAAGAGCTACAGATGCGCCCTGCTGAGCCACCGGGACGGCGCCAAAGT
GCACCTGGGCACCAGACCCACCGAGAAGCAGTACGAGACACTGGAAAACCAGCTGGCCTTCCTGTGCCAG
CAGGGCTTCAGCCTGGAAAACGCCCTGTACGCCCTGAGCGCCGTGGGCCACTTCACCCTGGGCTGCGTGC
TGGAAGAACAGGAACACCAGGTCGCCAAAGAGGAAAGAGAGACACCCACCACCGACAGCATGCCCCCCCT
GCTGAAGCAGGCCATCGAGCTGTTCGACAGACAGGGCGCCGAGCCCGCCTTCCTGTTCGGCCTGGAACTG
ATCATCTGCGGCCTCGAGAAGCAGCTGAAGTGCGAGAGCGGCGGACCCACCGACGCCCTGGACGACTTCG
ACCTGGACATGCTGCCCGCCGATGCCCTGGATGATTTTGATCTGGATATGCTCCCTGCTGACGCTCTCGA
TGACTTCGATCTCGATATGCTGCCAGGCTAAAACGCGTGAATTCACTCCTCAGGTGCAGGCTGCCTATCA
GAAGGTGGTGGCTGGTGTGGCCAATGCCCTGGCTCACAAATACCACTGAGATCT
